>Addgene plasmid #191685 | PL752-CLSTN2-LA-p2a-tdTomato-hGHpA-PGK-puroR-CLSTN2-RA | addgene full sequence | sequence record 376085 | Addgene NGS Result
TTAATATTTTGTTAAAATTCGCGTTAAATTTTTGTTAAATCAGCTCATTTTTTAACCAATAGGCCGAAAT
CGGCAAAATCCCTTATAAATCAAAAGAATAGACCGAGATAGGGT
[37 nt withheld, positions 115-151]
AAAGAACGTGGACTCCAACGTCAAAGG
[49 nt withheld, positions 179-227]
T
[91 nt withheld, positions 229-319]
G
[124 nt withheld, positions 321-444]
CAGGTGGCACTTTTCGGGGAAATGTGCGCGGAACCCCTATTTGTTTATTTTTCTAAATACATTCAAATAT
GTATCCGCTCATGAGACAATAACCCTGATAAATGCTTCAATAATATTGAAAAAGGAAGAGTATGAGTATT
CAACATTTCCGTGTCGCCCTTATTCCCTTTTTTGCGGCATTTTGCCTTCCTGTTTTTGCTCACCCAGAAA
CGCTGGTGAAAGTAAAAGATGCTGAAGATCAGTTGGGTGCACGAGTGGGTTACATCGAACTGGATCTCAA
CAGCGGTAAGATCCTTGAGAGTTTTCGCCCCGAAGAACGTTTTCCAATGATGAGCACTTTTAAAGTTCTG
CTATGTGGCGCGGTATTATCCCGTATTGACGCCGGGCAAGAGCAACTCGGTCGCCGCATACACTATTCTC
AGAATGACTTGGTTGAGTACTCACCAGTCACAGAAAAGCATCTTACGGATGGCATGACAGTAAGAGAATT
ATGCAGTGCTGCCATAACCATGAGTGATAACACTGCGGCCAACTTACTTCTGACAACGATCGGAGGACCG
AAGGAGCTAACCGCTTTTTTGCACAACATGGGGGATCATGTAACTCGCCTTGATCGTTGGGAACCGGAGC
TGAATGAAGCCATACCAAACGACGAGCGTGACACCACGATGCCTGTAGCAATGGCAACAACGTTGCGCAA
ACTATTAACTGGCGAACTACTTACTCTAGCTTCCCGGCAACAATTAATAGACTGGATGGAGGCGGATAAA
GTTGCAGGACCACTTCTGCGCTCGGCCCTTCCGGCTGGCTGGTTTATTGCTGATAAATCTGGAGCCGGTG
AGCGTGGGTCTCGCGGTATCATTGCAGCACTGGGGCCAGATGGTAAGCCCTCCCGTATCGTAGTTATCTA
CACGACGGGGAGTCAGGCAACTATGGATGAACGAAATAGACAGATCGCTGAGATAGGTGCCTCACTGATT
AAGCATTGGTAACTGTCAGACCAAGTTTACTCATATATACTTTAGATTGATTTAAAACTTCATTTTTAAT
TTAAAAGGATCTAGGTGAAGATCCTTTTTGATAATCTCATGACCAAAATCCCTTAACGTGAGTTTTCGTT
CCACTGAGCGTCAGACCCCGTAGAAAAGATCAAAGGATCTTCTTGAGATCCTTTTTTTCTGCGCGTAATC
TGCTGCTTGCAAACAAAAAAACCACCGCTACCAGCGGTGGTTTGTTTGCCGGATCAAGAGCTACCAACTC
TTTTTCCGAAGGTAACTGGCTTCAGCAGAGCGCAGATACCAAATACTGTTCTTCTAGTGTAGCCGTAGTT
AGGCCACCACTTCAAGAACTCTGTAGCACCGCCTACATACCTCGCTCTGCTAATCCTGTTACCAGTGGCT
GCTGCCAGTGGCGATAAGTCGTGTCTTACCGGGTTGGACTCAAGACGATAGTTACCGGATAAGGCGCAGC
GGTCGGGCTGAACGGGGGGTTCGTGCACACAGCCCAGCTTGGAGCGAACGACCTACACCGAACTGAGATA
CCTACAGCGTGAGCTATGAGAAAGCGCCACGCTTCCCGAAGGGAGAAAGGCGGACAGGTATCCGGTAAGC
GGCAGGGTCGGAACAGGAGAGCGCACGAGGGAGCTTCCAGGGGGAAACGCCTGGTATCTTTATAGTCCTG
TCGGGTTTCGCCACCTCTGACTTGAGCGTCGATTTTTGTGATGCTCGTCAGGGGGGCGGAGCCTATGGAA
AAACGCCAGCAACGCGGCCTTTTTACGGTTCCTGGCCTTTTGCTGGCCTTTTGCTCACATGTTCTTTCCT
GCGTTATCCCCTGATTCTGTGGATAACCGTATTACCGCCTTTGAGTGAGCTGATACCGCTCGCCGCAGCC
GAACGACCGAGCGCAGCGAGTCAGTGAGCGAGGAAGCGGAAGAGCGCCCAATACGCAAACCGCCTCTCCC
CGCGCGTTGGCCGATTCATTAATGCAGCTGGCACGACAGGTTTCCCGACTGGAAAGCGGGCAGTGAGCGC
AACGCAATTAATGTGAGTTAGCTCACTCATTAGGCACCCCAGGCTTTACACTTTATGCTTCCGGCTCGTA
TGTTGTGTGGAATTGTGAGCGGATAACAATTTCACACAGGAAACAGCTATGACCATGATTACGCCAAGCT
CGAAATTAACCCTCACTAAAGGGAACAAAAGCTGGTACCTTGGAGGAGGTTGGCCTAGGGGAGACCTTGA
AGAGTGGGTAGGATTTGGGGTAAGGTAGAAGGTAGGAGGTAAAAGACAATTCCTAAGAAGTGTAAGGGGA
GGGGTTGGGTAGCCAAGCAAGGAGAAACAACTTTTATGACCTGGTTCATCAATGCAGAACATAAATCCAG
AAATGAAATTTTGCTGGAATTATCCAAAAGCTGGAGGGAGGGGGAATTGGACTGGAAAGGAAGGGGTACA
GCCTGAGGACACAAGTCAGGGGGTGAGCAGCAAGCATGGAAAGTGAGGACCAATAAATTTGTCCTTTCCA
AAGGAATATTTTTGAGGGGAAGCATACCTGAGTCTTTGCTTAGAATGCCTTCTGCTCCCAGGGACATTGC
ATGCACACTTGGAAAAGAGACACAAGATCAAATGTCATCCTCTCACTGAGAAGCAAACACTAAGGCTTGG
ACAGCTCCATTTAAATAAGCTCCAGAAATGCCTGAAAACAAGCCTTGGCCTGAAAGGTTCAGTAAATGAT
GGATAGGATTGGCTAAAATGTCCAGCCCATCATTTATACCCAACAGTCTACCTTGAGTTCATGCCTTGGA
ATTTGCTATTTCAGGCTTTTGCCTTGAACCTTCTAGCTTCCTTTTTACCAGAAGACTTCCCTTCCAGGAA
GTCTGTCTCCAGGCTGAAGAGTTTTGCACTAAAAGAAGAAATTCCAAGGGGCCGTAAATGTTTCCTTAAT
GGATGGAGAGACATAAGCTCCAAAATGGCCTCTGTTCAGCCCCTGATGAGCATTTGCTTTTTCTCCTTGA
TATCCAGAAACATGAAGGACCAGGGCATGGGGAAGATGAGACTGAGGGAGAAGAGGAGGAAGAAGCCGAG
GAAGAAATGAGCTCCAGCAGTGGCTCTGACGACAGCGAAGAGGAGGAGGAGGAGGAAGGGATGGGCAGAG
GCAGACATGGGCAGAATGGAGCCAGGCAAGCCCAGCTGGAGTGGGATGACTCCACCCTCCCCTACGGATC
CGGCGCAACAAACTTCTCTCTGCTGAAACAAGCCGGAGATGTCGAAGAGAATCCTGGACCGATGGTGAGC
AAGGGCGAGGAGGTCATCAAAGAGTTCATGCGCTTCAAGGTGCGCATGGAGGGCTCCATGAACGGCCACG
AGTTCGAGATCGAGGGCGAGGGCGAGGGCCGCCCCTACGAGGGCACCCAGACCGCCAAGCTGAAGGTGAC
CAAGGGCGGCCCCCTGCCCTTCGCCTGGGACATCCTGTCCCCCCAGTTCATGTACGGCTCCAAGGCGTAC
GTGAAGCACCCCGCCGACATCCCCGATTACAAGAAGCTGTCCTTCCCCGAGGGCTTCAAGTGGGAGCGCG
TGATGAACTTCGAGGACGGCGGTCTGGTGACCGTGACCCAGGACTCCTCCCTGCAGGACGGCACGCTGAT
CTACAAGGTGAAGATGCGCGGCACCAACTTCCCCCCCGACGGCCCCGTAATGCAGAAGAAGACCATGGGC
TGGGAGGCCTCCACCGAGCGCCTGTACCCCCGCGACGGCGTGCTGAAGGGCGAGATCCACCAGGCCCTGA
AGCTGAAGGACGGCGGCCACTACCTGGTGGAGTTCAAGACCATCTACATGGCCAAGAAGCCCGTGCAACT
GCCCGGCTACTACTACGTGGACACCAAGCTGGACATCACCTCCCACAACGAGGACTACACCATCGTGGAA
CAGTACGAGCGCTCCGAGGGCCGCCACCACCTGTTCCTGGGGCATGGCACCGGCAGCACCGGCAGCGGCA
GCTCCGGCACCGCCTCCTCCGAGGACAACAACATGGCCGTCATCAAAGAGTTCATGCGCTTCAAGGTGCG
CATGGAGGGCTCCATGAACGGCCACGAGTTCGAGATCGAGGGCGAGGGCGAGGGCCGCCCCTACGAGGGC
ACCCAGACCGCCAAGCTGAAGGTGACCAAGGGCGGCCCCCTGCCCTTCGCCTGGGACATCCTGTCCCCCC
AGTTCATGTACGGCTCCAAGGCGTACGTGAAGCACCCCGCCGACATCCCCGATTACAAGAAGCTGTCCTT
CCCCGAGGGCTTCAAGTGGGAGCGCGTGATGAACTTCGAGGACGGCGGTCTGGTGACCGTGACCCAGGAC
TCCTCCCTGCAGGACGGCACGCTGATCTACAAGGTGAAGATGCGCGGCACCAACTTCCCCCCCGACGGCC
CCGTAATGCAGAAGAAGACCATGGGCTGGGAGGCCTCCACCGAGCGCCTGTACCCCCGCGACGGCGTGCT
GAAGGGCGAGATCCACCAGGCCCTGAAGCTGAAGGACGGCGGCCACTACCTGGTGGAGTTCAAGACCATC
TACATGGCCAAGAAGCCCGTGCAACTGCCCGGCTACTACTACGTGGACACCAAGCTGGACATCACCTCCC
ACAACGAGGACTACACCATCGTGGAACAGTACGAGCGCTCCGAGGGCCGCCACCACCTGTTCCTGTACGG
CATGGACGAGCTGTACAAGTAATGAGAATTCTCAATTTCTGAGAACTGTCATTCTCGGAAATTGAAGCGC
TGCTCGAGAGATCTACGGGTGGCATCCCTGTGACCCCTCCCCAGTGCCTCTCCTGGCCCTGGAAGTTGCC
ACTCCAGTGCCCACCAGCCTTGTCCTAATAAAATTAAGTTGCATCATTTTGTCTGACTAGGTGTCCTTCT
ATAATATTATGGGGTGGAGGGGGGTGGTATGGAGCAAGGGGCAAGTTGGGAAGACAACCTGTAGGGCCTG
CGGGGTCTATTGGGAACCAAGCTGGAGTGCAGTGGCACAATCTTGGCTCACTGCAATCTCCGCCTCCTGG
GTTCAAGCGATTCTCCTGCCTCAGCCTCCCGAGTTGTTGGGATTCCAGGCATGCATGACCAGGCTCAGCT
AATTTTTGTTTTTTTGGTAGAGACGGGGTTTCACCATATTGGCCAGGCTGGTCTCCAACTCCTAATCTCA
GGTGATCTACCCACCTTGGCCTCCCAAATTGCTGGGATTACAGGCGTGAACCACTGCTCCCTTCCCTGTC
CTTTAGGTCTGAAGAGGAGTTTACGTCCAGCCACGCGTAGGATCTCGACCTCGAAATTCTACCGGGTAGG
GGAGGCGCTTTTCCCAAGGCAGTCTGGAGCATGCGCTTTAGCAGCCCCGCTGGGCACTTGGCGCTACACA
AGTGGCCTCTGGCCTCGCACACATTCCACATCCACCGGTAGGCGCCAACCGACTCCGTTCTTTGGTGGCC
CCTTCGCGCCACCTTCTACTCCTCCCCTAGTCAGGAAGTTCCCCCCCGCCCCGCAGCTCGCGTCGTGCAG
GACGTGACAAATGGAAGTAGCACGTCTCACTAGTCTCGTGCAGATGGACAGCACCGCTGAGCAATGGAAG
CGGGTAGGCCTTTGGGGCAGCGGCCAATAGCAGCTTTGCTCCTTCGCTTTCTGGGCTCAGAGGCTGGGAA
GGGGTGGGTCCGGGGGCGGGCTCAGGGGCGGGGCGGGCGCCCGAAGGTCCTCCGGAGGCCCGGCATTCTG
CACGCTTCAAAAGCGCACGTCTGCCGCGCTGTTCTCCTCTTCCTCATCTCCGGGCCTTTCGACCTGCATC
CATCTAGATCTCGAGCAGCTGAAGCTTACCATGACCGAGTACAAGCCCACGGTGCGCCTCGCCACCCGCG
ACGACGTCCCCAGGGCCGTACGCACCCTCGCCGCCGCGTTCGCCGACTACCCCGCCACGCGCCACACCGT
CGATCCGGACCGCCACATCGAGCGGGTCACCGAGCTGCAAGAACTCTTCCTCACGCGCGTCGGGCTCGAC
ATCGGCAAGGTGTGGGTCGCGGACGACGGCGCCGCGGTGGCGGTCTGGACCACGCCGGAGAGCGTCGAAG
CGGGGGCGGTGTTCGCCGAGATCGGCCCGCGCATGGCCGAGTTGAGCGGTTCCCGGCTGGCCGCGCAGCA
ACAGATGGAAGGCCTCCTGGCGCCGCACCGGCCCAAGGAGCCCGCGTGGTTCCTGGCCACCGTCGGCGTC
TCGCCCGACCACCAGGGCAAGGGTCTGGGCAGCGCCGTCGTGCTCCCCGGAGTGGAGGCGGCCGAGCGCG
CCGGGGTGCCCGCCTTCCTGGAGACCTCCGCGCCCCACAACCTCCCCTTCTACGAGCGGCTCGGCTTCAC
CGTCACCGCCGACGTCGAGGTGCCCGAAGGACCGCGCACCTGGTGCATGACCCGCAAGCCCGGTGCCTGA
CGCCCGCCCCACGACCCGCAGCGCCCGACCGAAAGGAGCGCACGACCCCATGCATCGATGATATCAGATC
CCCGGGATGCAGAAATTGATGATCTATTAAACAATAAAGATGTCCACTAAAATGGAAGTTTTTCCTGTCA
TACTTTGTTAAGAAGGGTGAGAACAGAGTACCTACATTTTGAATGGAAGGATTGGAGCTACGGGGGTGGG
GGTGGGGTGGGATTAGATAAATGCCTGCTCTTTACTGAAGGCTCTTTACTATTGCTTTATGATAATGTTT
CATAGTTGGATATCATAATTTAAACAAGCAAAACCAAATTAAGGGCCAGCTCATTCCTCCCACTCATGAT
CTATAGATCTATAGATCTCTCGTGGGATCATTGTTTTTCTCTTGATTCCCACTTTGTGGTTCTAAGTACT
GTGGTTTCCAAATGTGTCAGTTTCATAGCCTGAAGAACGAGATCAGCAGCCTCTGTTCCACATACACTTC
ATTCTCAGTATTGTTTTGCCAAGTTCTAATTCCATCAGAAGCTGGTCGAGATCCGGAACCCTTAATTCAA
TTTCTGAGAACTGTCATTCTCGGAAATTGAGGATCCTAGTGCCCAGGGGTCTGCTGCCTGGCCCACATGT
CCCTTTTGTAAACCCTGACCCAACGTATGCCCGCGTCTATCATACCTCACCTCTGATGTCTGTGACATGT
CTGGACAGGCCTTCTCCAGCTTCCTGGAGCCCACCCTTTAAGCCTTGGGCACTCCCTGTGTTTCATCCAT
GGGGAAGTTCCAAGAAGCCCAGCATGGCCATCAGTGAGGACTTCAGGGTAGACTTTGTCCTGTAGCCTCC
ACTTCTGCCCTAAGTTCCCCAGCATCCTGACTACCTGTCTGCAGAGTTTGCCTTTGTTTTTTCCTGCAGG
GAAGAAGGCCCACCTTTGTGTCACTCACCTCCCCAGGCTCAGAGTCCCCAAGGCCCTGGGGTTCCAACTC
ACTGTGCGTCTCCTCCACACAGACCAGTAGGTTCTCCTATGCTGACTCCAGGTTGCTTCATACAAGGAGG
GTGGTTGAACTTCACACACGTAAGGTCTTAGTGCTTAACAGTTTAAAGGAAAGTCCTTGTTGAGGCAGAA
CTAAGTTTACAGGGAAAGGTACACACATTCTCTCTCTCTCTCTCTCTGTCTATCTAGTTCCCCAGCTTGG
AGAGCCTTTCCCCTTGCTTCTTTCTGAGGCCATATAAGCTTATAAGAAAAGTCCCAAACCAAGAATAGGT
CCTTGGCCACAAGCAGGGTCTGATCCCCCATCAGAGCTATCTGAGCCTGCCTGTCTGGGCACCTGCTGCA
ACCATGCAGCTACCCTGCCAGGGGCACTCAGCAAACAGAACCACAGGGCCCAGGAGGCATTCCACACAGG
CACTGCCCCAGGACAACACAACAAGGACAGTCACAACAAGGACAACAAGGACACAACACAACACACAACA
AGGACAGTCACAACAAGCCTAGAGCCAGAAAGCAGATGGAAATGCTAATGAGGTCAAACGTAGGCTTCAT
GGTGGGTGGAGTGGGGGTGGCTGGGCTCCCCCAGGACAGAGGGGACCCTGAGGTGCGGCCGCCACCGCGG
TGGAGCTCCAATTCGCCCTATAGTGAGTCGTATTACAATTCACTGGCCGTCGTTTTACAACGTCGTGACT
GGGAAAACCCTGGCGTTACCCAACTTAATCGCCTTGCAGCACATCCCCCTTTCGCCAGCTGGCGTAATAG
CGAAGAGGCCCGCACCGATCGCCCTTCCCAACAGTTGCGCAGCCTGAATGGCGAATGGAAATTGTAAGCG
Features (pLannotate 1.2.2; 18 found; start..end, strand, type, name):
     16..444     -  rep_origin     f1 ori (sequence partly withheld): f1 bacteriophage origin of replication; arrow indicates direction of (+) strand synthesis
    471..575     +  promoter       AmpR promoter: bla
    576..1436    +  CDS            AmpR: β-lactamase; bla; confers resistance to ampicillin, carbenicillin, and related antibiotics
   1607..2195    +  rep_origin     ori: high-copy-number ColE1/pMB1/pBR322/pUC origin of replication
   2378..2470    +  CDS            lacI (fragment): lac repressor; lacI; The lac repressor binds to the lac operator to inhibit transcription in E. coli. This inhibition can be relieved by adding lactose or isopropyl-β-D-thiogalactopyranoside (IPTG).
   2483..2504    +  protein_bind   CAP binding site: CAP binding activates transcription in the presence of cAMP. E. coli catabolite activator protein
   2519..2549    +  promoter       lac promoter: promoter for the E. coli lac operon
   2557..2573    +  protein_bind   lac operator: The lac repressor binds to the lac operator to inhibit transcription in E. coli. This inhibition can be relieved by adding lactose or isopropyl-β-D-thiogalactopyranoside (IPTG). lac repressor encoded by lacI
   2618..2636    +  promoter       T3 promoter: promoter for bacteriophage T3 RNA polymerase
   3456..3659    +  CDS            CLSTN2 (fragment): CSTN2_HUMAN - Also known as CS2. Experimental evidence at protein level: Swiss-Prot protein existence level 1. May modulate calcium-mediated postsynaptic signals. From Homo sapiens (Human).
   3726..5153    +  CDS            tdTomato: tdTomato is a basic (constitutively fluorescent) orange fluorescent protein published in 2004, derived from Discosoma sp.. It is reported to be a somewhat slowly-maturing tandem dimer with low acid sensitivity.
   5221..5697    +  polyA_signal   hGH poly(A) signal: human growth hormone polyadenylation signal
   5758..6245    +  promoter       PGK promoter: mouse phosphoglycerate kinase 1 promoter
   6285..6884    +  CDS            PuroR (fragment): puromycin N-acetyltransferase; pac from Streptomyces; confers resistance to puromycin
   6962..7414    +  polyA_signal   PGK poly(A) signal: mouse phosphoglycerate kinase 1 polyadenylation signal
   8479..8502    -  misc_feature   MCS (fragment): pBluescript multiple cloning site
   8511..8529    -  promoter       T7 promoter: promoter for bacteriophage T7 RNA polymerase
   8532..8689    +  CDS            lacZα (fragment): LacZα fragment of β-galactosidase; lacZ fragment
