[The description below was written by a language model from this plasmid's Addgene catalogue record and pLannotate feature annotations shown in this document.]
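Description:
PL752-CLSTN2-LA-p2a-tdTomato-hGHpA-PGK-puroR-CLSTN2-RA is an 8.7 kb homology-directed repair donor plasmid for inserting a P2A-tdTomato reporter into the human CLSTN2 (calsyntenin-2) locus. It derives from the PL652 backbone, and the annotated remnants (T3 and T7 promoters, lac promoter/operator, lacZα and multiple cloning site fragments, f1 ori) indicate a pBluescript-type cloning vector. It replicates in E. coli from a high-copy ColE1/pUC origin and is selected with ampicillin through the bla gene.

The targeting cassette lies between the T3 and T7 promoters. The left homology arm includes a stretch annotated as human CLSTN2 coding sequence that ends just upstream of tdTomato. This arrangement fits an in-frame fusion in which the P2A peptide named in the construct title links the endogenous reading frame to the reporter, although the P2A itself was not picked up as a feature. After correct integration, tdTomato would be transcribed from the native CLSTN2 promoter and released as a separate protein by ribosomal skipping, so red-orange fluorescence reports endogenous CLSTN2 expression. The hGH polyadenylation signal terminates that transcript. Downstream, an independent selection cassette (mouse PGK promoter, puromycin N-acetyltransferase, PGK poly(A) signal) allows enrichment of cells that have taken up the donor. The unannotated region between this cassette and the T7 promoter presumably corresponds to the right homology arm. No recombinase sites for removing the selection cassette are annotated, and the record does not say which nuclease or guide RNA is paired with the donor. The associated publication concerns markers of human midbrain dopaminergic neuron differentiation, suggesting use in building CLSTN2 reporter cell lines for that work.
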