Addgene plasmid #191685: PL752-CLSTN2-LA-p2a-tdTomato-hGHpA-PGK-puroR-CLSTN2-RA
Purpose: For knocking p2a-tdTomato into CLSTN2 locus
Depositing lab: Yuejun Chen. Depositing organization: Center for Excellence in Brain Science and Intelligence Technology, Chinese Academy of Sciences. Publication: Human midbrain dopaminergic neuronal differentiation markers predict cell therapy outcomes in a Parkinson's disease model. Xu P, He H, Gao Q, Zhou Y, Wu Z, Zhang X, Sun L, Hu G, Guan Q, You Z, Zhang X, Zheng W, Xiong M, Chen Y. J Clin Invest. 2022 Jul 15;132(14). pii: 156768. doi: 10.1172/JCI156768. PubMed 35700056.
Backbone
  Vector backbone: PL652 (Plasmid #159456)
  Backbone manufacturer: Yuejun Chen
  Vector type: Mammalian Expression
  Selectable markers: Puromycin
Growth in bacteria
  Bacterial resistance: Ampicillin, 100 μg/mL
  Growth temperature: 37°C
  Growth strain: DH5alpha
  Copy number: High Copy
Gene/Insert
  Gene/Insert name: CLSTN2 homology arms and p2a-tdTomato
  Species: H. sapiens (human)
  Mutation: WT
  Cloning method: Restriction Enzyme; 5′ cloning site Unknown (unknown if destroyed)
Terms and licenses: Academic/Nonprofit Terms; Industry Terms: Not Available to Industry
How to cite: PL752-CLSTN2-LA-p2a-tdTomato-hGHpA-PGK-puroR-CLSTN2-RA was a gift from Yuejun Chen (Addgene plasmid # 191685 ; http://n2t.net/addgene:191685 ; RRID:Addgene_191685)
