>Addgene plasmid #191685 | PL752-CLSTN2-LA-p2a-tdTomato-hGHpA-PGK-puroR-CLSTN2-RA | depositor partial sequence | sequence record 371556 | CLSTN2-right arm
TAGTGCCCAGGGGTCTGCTGCCTGGCCCACATGTCCCTTTTGTAAACCCTGACCCAACGTATGCCCGCGT
CTATCATACCTCACCTCTGATGTCTGTGACATGTCTGGACAGGCCTTCTCCAGCTTCCTGGAGCCCACCC
TTTAAGCCTTGGGCACTCCCTGTGTTTCATCCATGGGGAAGTTCCAAGAAGCCCAGCATGGCCATCAGTG
AGGACTTCAGGGTAGACTTTGTCCTGTAGCCTCCACTTCTGCCCTAAGTTCCCCAGCATCCTGACTACCT
GTCTGCAGAGTTTGCCTTTGTTTTTTCCTGCAGGGAAGAAGGCCCACCTTTGTGTCACTCACCTCCCCAG
GCTCAGAGTCCCCAAGGCCCTGGGGTTCCAACTCACTGTGCGTCTCCTCCACACAGACCAGTAGGTTCTC
CTATGCTGACTCCAGGTTGCTTCATACAAGGAGGGTGGTTGAACTTCACACACGTAAGGTCTTAGTGCTT
AACAGTTTAAAGGAAAGTCCTTGTTGAGGCAGAACTAAGTTTACAGGGAAAGGTACACACATTCTCTCTC
TCTCTCTCTCTCTGTCTATCTAGTTCCCCAGCTTGGAGAGCCTTTCCCCTTGCTTCTTTCTGAGGCCATA
TAAGCTTATAAGAAAAGTCCCAAACCAAGAATAGGTCCTTGGCCACAAGCAGGGTCTGATCCCCCATCAG
AGCTATCTGAGCCTGCCTGTCTGGGCACCTGCTGCAACCATGCAGCTACCCTGCCAGGGGCACTCAGCAA
ACAGAACCACAGGGCCCAGGAGGCATTCCACACAGGCACTGCCCCAGGACAACACAACAAGGACAGTCAC
AACAAGGACAACAAGGACACAACACAACACACAACAAGGACAGTCACAACAAGCCTAGAGCCAGAAAGCA
GATGGAAATGCTAATGAGGTCAAACGTAGGCTTCATGGTGGGTGGAGTGGGGGTGGCTGGGCTCCCCCAG
GACAGAGGGGACCCTGAGGT
