>Addgene plasmid #191685 | PL752-CLSTN2-LA-p2a-tdTomato-hGHpA-PGK-puroR-CLSTN2-RA | depositor partial sequence | sequence record 371557 | tdTomato
ATGGTGAGCAAGGGCGAGGAGGTCATCAAAGAGTTCATGCGCTTCAAGGTGCGCATGGAGGGCTCCATGA
ACGGCCACGAGTTCGAGATCGAGGGCGAGGGCGAGGGCCGCCCCTACGAGGGCACCCAGACCGCCAAGCT
GAAGGTGACCAAGGGCGGCCCCCTGCCCTTCGCCTGGGACATCCTGTCCCCCCAGTTCATGTACGGCTCC
AAGGCGTACGTGAAGCACCCCGCCGACATCCCCGATTACAAGAAGCTGTCCTTCCCCGAGGGCTTCAAGT
GGGAGCGCGTGATGAACTTCGAGGACGGCGGTCTGGTGACCGTGACCCAGGACTCCTCCCTGCAGGACGG
CACGCTGATCTACAAGGTGAAGATGCGCGGCACCAACTTCCCCCCCGACGGCCCCGTAATGCAGAAGAAG
ACCATGGGCTGGGAGGCCTCCACCGAGCGCCTGTACCCCCGCGACGGCGTGCTGAAGGGCGAGATCCACC
AGGCCCTGAAGCTGAAGGACGGCGGCCACTACCTGGTGGAGTTCAAGACCATCTACATGGCCAAGAAGCC
CGTGCAACTGCCCGGCTACTACTACGTGGACACCAAGCTGGACATCACCTCCCACAACGAGGACTACACC
ATCGTGGAACAGTACGAGCGCTCCGAGGGCCGCCACCACCTGTTCCTGGGGCATGGCACCGGCAGCACCG
GCAGCGGCAGCTCCGGCACCGCCTCCTCCGAGGACAACAACATGGCCGTCATCAAAGAGTTCATGCGCTT
CAAGGTGCGCATGGAGGGCTCCATGAACGGCCACGAGTTCGAGATCGAGGGCGAGGGCGAGGGCCGCCCC
TACGAGGGCACCCAGACCGCCAAGCTGAAGGTGACCAAGGGCGGCCCCCTGCCCTTCGCCTGGGACATCC
TGTCCCCCCAGTTCATGTACGGCTCCAAGGCGTACGTGAAGCACCCCGCCGACATCCCCGATTACAAGAA
GCTGTCCTTCCCCGAGGGCTTCAAGTGGGAGCGCGTGATGAACTTCGAGGACGGCGGTCTGGTGACCGTG
ACCCAGGACTCCTCCCTGCAGGACGGCACGCTGATCTACAAGGTGAAGATGCGCGGCACCAACTTCCCCC
CCGACGGCCCCGTAATGCAGAAGAAGACCATGGGCTGGGAGGCCTCCACCGAGCGCCTGTACCCCCGCGA
CGGCGTGCTGAAGGGCGAGATCCACCAGGCCCTGAAGCTGAAGGACGGCGGCCACTACCTGGTGGAGTTC
AAGACCATCTACATGGCCAAGAAGCCCGTGCAACTGCCCGGCTACTACTACGTGGACACCAAGCTGGACA
TCACCTCCCACAACGAGGACTACACCATCGTGGAACAGTACGAGCGCTCCGAGGGCCGCCACCACCTGTT
CCTGTACGGCATGGACGAGCTGTACAAGTAA
