>Addgene plasmid #191685 | PL752-CLSTN2-LA-p2a-tdTomato-hGHpA-PGK-puroR-CLSTN2-RA | depositor partial sequence | sequence record 371558 | CLSTN2-left arm
TTGGAGGAGGTTGGCCTAGGGGAGACCTTGAAGAGTGGGTAGGATTTGGGGTAAGGTAGAAGGTAGGAGG
TAAAAGACAATTCCTAAGAAGTGTAAGGGGAGGGGTTGGGTAGCCAAGCAAGGAGAAACAACTTTTATGA
CCTGGTTCATCAATGCAGAACATAAATCCAGAAATGAAATTTTGCTGGAATTATCCAAAAGCTGGAGGGA
GGGGGAATTGGACTGGAAAGGAAGGGGTACAGCCTGAGGACACAAGTCAGGGGGTGAGCAGCAAGCATGG
AAAGTGAGGACCAATAAATTTGTCCTTTCCAAAGGAATATTTTTGAGGGGAAGCATACCTGAGTCTTTGC
TTAGAATGCCTTCTGCTCCCAGGGACATTGCATGCACACTTGGAAAAGAGACACAAGATCAAATGTCATC
CTCTCACTGAGAAGCAAACACTAAGGCTTGGACAGCTCCATTTAAATAAGCTCCAGAAATGCCTGAAAAC
AAGCCTTGGCCTGAAAGGTTCAGTAAATGATGGATAGGATTGGCTAAAATGTCCAGCCCATCATTTATAC
CCAACAGTCTACCTTGAGTTCATGCCTTGGAATTTGCTATTTCAGGCTTTTGCCTTGAACCTTCTAGCTT
CCTTTTTACCAGAAGACTTCCCTTCCAGGAAGTCTGTCTCCAGGCTGAAGAGTTTTGCACTAAAAGAAGA
AATTCCAAGGGGCCGTAAATGTTTCCTTAATGGATGGAGAGACATAAGCTCCAAAATGGCCTCTGTTCAG
CCCCTGATGAGCATTTGCTTTTTCTCCTTGATATCCAGAAACATGAAGGACCAGGGCATGGGGAAGATGA
GACTGAGGGAGAAGAGGAGGAAGAAGCCGAGGAAGAAATGAGCTCCAGCAGTGGCTCTGACGACAGCGAA
GAGGAGGAGGAGGAGGAAGGGATGGGCAGAGGCAGACATGGGCAGAATGGAGCCAGGCAAGCCCAGCTGG
AGTGGGATGACTCCACCCTCCCCTAC
